>Addgene plasmid #76584 | AK3 gRNA (BRDN0001148120) | addgene full sequence | sequence record 186116 | Addgene Assembled Sequence
CCCGGGTGCAAAGATGGATAAAGTTTTAAACAGAGAGGAATCTTTGCAGCTAATGGACCTTCTAGGTCTT
GAAAGGAGTGGGAATTGGCTCCGGTGCCCGTCAGTGGGCAGAGCGCACATCGCCCACAGTCCCCGAGAAG
TTGGGGGGAGGGGTCGGCAATTGATCCGGTGCCTAGAGAAGGTGGCGCGGGGTAAACTGGGAAAGTGATG
TCGTGTACTGGCTCCGCCTTTTTCCCGAGGGTGGGGGAGAACCGTATATAAGTGCAGTAGTCGCCGTGAA
CGTTCTTTTTCGCAACGGGTTTGCCGCCAGAACACAGGTAAGTGCCGTGTGTGGTTCCCGCGGGCCTGGC
CTCTTTACGGGTTATGGCCCTTGCGTGCCTTGAATTACTTCCACCTGGCTGCAGTACGTGATTCTTGATC
CCGAGCTTCGGGTTGGAAGTGGGTGGGAGAGTTCGAGGCCTTGCGCTTAAGGAGCCCCTTCGCCTCGTGC
TTGAGTTGAGGCCTGGCCTGGGCGCTGGGGCCGCCGCGTGCGAATCTGGTGGCACCTTCGCGCCTGTCTC
GCTGCTTTCGATAAGTCTCTAGCCATTTAAAATTTTTGATGACCTGCTGCGACGCTTTTTTTCTGGCAAG
ATAGTCTTGTAAATGCGGGCCAAGATCTGCACACTGGTATTTCGGTTTTTGGGGCCGCGGGCGGCGACGG
GGCCCGTGCGTCCCAGCGCACATGTTCGGCGAGGCGGGGCCTGCGAGCGCGGCCACCGAGAATCGGACGG
GGGTAGTCTCAAGCTGGCCGGCCTGCTCTGGTGCCTGGCCTCGCGCCGCCGTGTATCGCCCCGCCCTGGG
CGGCAAGGCTGGCCCGGTCGGCACCAGTTGCGTGAGCGGAAAGATGGCCGCTTCCCGGCCCTGCTGCAGG
GAGCTCAAAATGGAGGACGCGGCGCTCGGGAGAGCGGGCGGGTGAGTCACCCACACAAAGGAAAAGGGCC
TTTCCGTCCTCAGCCGTCGCTTCATGTGACTCCACGGAGTACCGGGCGCCGTCCAGGCACCTCGATTAGT
TCTCGAGCTTTTGGAGTACGTCGTCTTTAGGTTGGGGGGAGGGGTTTTATGCGATGGAGTTTCCCCACAC
TGAGTGGGTGGAGACTGAAGTTAGGCCAGCTTGGCACTTGATGTAATTCTCCTTGGAATTTGCCCTTTTT
GAGTTTGGATCTTGGTTCATTCTCAAGCCTCAGACAGTGGTTCAAAGTTTTTTTCTTCCATTTCAGGTGT
CGTGACGTACGGCCACCATGACCGAGTACAAGCCCACGGTGCGCCTCGCCACCCGCGACGACGTCCCCAG
GGCCGTACGCACCCTCGCCGCCGCGTTCGCCGACTACCCCGCCACGCGCCACACCGTCGATCCGGACCGC
CACATCGAGCGGGTCACCGAGCTGCAAGAACTCTTCCTCACGCGCGTCGGGCTCGACATCGGCAAGGTGT
GGGTCGCGGACGACGGCGCCGCCGTGGCGGTCTGGACCACGCCGGAGAGCGTCGAAGCGGGGGCGGTGTT
CGCCGAGATCGGCCCGCGCATGGCCGAGTTGAGCGGTTCCCGGCTGGCCGCGCAGCAACAGATGGAAGGC
CTCCTGGCGCCGCACCGGCCCAAGGAGCCCGCGTGGTTCCTGGCCACCGTCGGAGTCTCGCCCGACCACC
AGGGCAAGGGTCTGGGCAGCGCCGTCGTGCTCCCCGGAGTGGAGGCGGCCGAGCGCGCCGGGGTGCCCGC
CTTCCTGGAGACCTCCGCGCCCCGCAACCTCCCCTTCTACGAGCGGCTCGGCTTCACCGTCACCGCCGAC
GTCGAGGTGCCCGAAGGACCGCGCACCTGGTGCATGACCCGCAAGCCCGGTGCCTGAACGCGTTAAGTCG
ACAATCAACCTCTGGATTACAAAATTTGTGAAAGATTGACTGGTATTCTTAACTATGTTGCTCCTTTTAC
GCTATGTGGATACGCTGCTTTAATGCCTTTGTATCATGCTATTGCTTCCCGTATGGCTTTCATTTTCTCC
TCCTTGTATAAATCCTGGTTGCTGTCTCTTTATGAGGAGTTGTGGCCCGTTGTCAGGCAACGTGGCGTGG
TGTGCACTGTGTTTGCTGACGCAACCCCCACTGGTTGGGGCATTGCCACCACCTGTCAGCTCCTTTCCGG
GACTTTCGCTTTCCCCCTCCCTATTGCCACGGCGGAACTCATCGCCGCCTGCCTTGCCCGCTGCTGGACA
GGGGCTCGGCTGTTGGGCACTGACAATTCCGTGGTGTTGTCGGGGAAATCATCGTCCTTTCCTTGGCTGC
TCGCCTGTGTTGCCACCTGGATTCTGCGCGGGACGTCCTTCTGCTACGTCCCTTCGGCCCTCAATCCAGC
GGACCTTCCTTCCCGCGGCCTGCTGCCGGCTCTGCGGCCTCTTCCGCGTCTTCGCCTTCGCCCTCAGACG
AGTCGGATCTCCCTTTGGGCCGCCTCCCCGCGTCGACTTTAAGACCAATGACTTACAAGGCAGCTGTAGA
TCTTAGCCACTTTTTAAAAGAAAAGGGGGGACTGGAAGGGCTAATTCACTCCCAACGAAGACAAGATCTG
CTTTTTGCTTGTACTGGGTCTCTCTGGTTAGACCAGATCTGAGCCTGGGAGCTCTCTGGCTAACTAGGGA
ACCCACTGCTTAAGCCTCAATAAAGCTTGCCTTGAGTGCTTCAAGTAGTGTGTGCCCGTCTGTTGTGTGA
CTCTGGTAACTAGAGATCCCTCAGACCCTTTTAGTCAGTGTGGAAAATCTCTAGCAGTACGTATAGTAGT
TCATGTCATCTTATTATTCAGTATTTATAACTTGCAAAGAAATGAATATCAGAGAGTGAGAGGAACTTGT
TTATTGCAGCTTATAATGGTTACAAATAAAGCAATAGCATCACAAATTTCACAAATAAAGCATTTTTTTC
ACTGCATTCTAGTTGTGGTTTGTCCAAACTCATCAATGTATCTTATCATGTCTGGCTCTAGCTATCCCGC
CCCTAACTCCGCCCATCCCGCCCCTAACTCCGCCCAGTTCCGCCCATTCTCCGCCCCATGGCTGACTAAT
TTTTTTTATTTATGCAGAGGCCGAGGCCGCCTCGGCCTCTGAGCTATTCCAGAAGTAGTGAGGAGGCTTT
TTTGGAGGCCTAGGGACGTACCCAATTCGCCCTATAGTGAGTCGTATTACGCGCGCTCACTGGCCGTCGT
TTTACAACGTCGTGACTGGGAAAACCCTGGCGTTACCCAACTTAATCGCCTTGCAGCACATCCCCCTTTC
GCCAGCTGGCGTAATAGCGAAGAGGCCCGCACCGATCGCCCTTCCCAACAGTTGCGCAGCCTGAATGGCG
AATGGG
[124 nt withheld, positions 3367-3490]
C
[91 nt withheld, positions 3492-3582]
A
[49 nt withheld, positions 3584-3632]
CCTTTGACGTTGGAGTCCACGTTCTTT
[37 nt withheld, positions 3660-3696]
ACCCTATCTCGGTCTATTCTTTTGATTTATAAGGGATTTTGCCGATTTCGGCCTATTGGTTAAAAAATGA
GCTGATTTAACAAAAATTTAACGCGAATTTTAACAAAATATTAACGCTTACAATTTAGGTGGCACTTTTC
GGGGAAATGTGCGCGGAACCCCTATTTGTTTATTTTTCTAAATACATTCAAATATGTATCCGCTCATGAG
ACAATAACCCTGATAAATGCTTCAATAATATTGAAAAAGGAAGAGTATGAGTATTCAACATTTCCGTGTC
GCCCTTATTCCCTTTTTTGCGGCATTTTGCCTTCCTGTTTTTGCTCACCCAGAAACGCTGGTGAAAGTAA
AAGATGCTGAAGATCAGTTGGGTGCACGAGTGGGTTACATCGAACTGGATCTCAACAGCGGTAAGATCCT
TGAGAGTTTTCGCCCCGAAGAACGTTTTCCAATGATGAGCACTTTTAAAGTTCTGCTATGTGGCGCGGTA
TTATCCCGTATTGACGCCGGGCAAGAGCAACTCGGTCGCCGCATACACTATTCTCAGAATGACTTGGTTG
AGTACTCACCAGTCACAGAAAAGCATCTTACGGATGGCATGACAGTAAGAGAATTATGCAGTGCTGCCAT
AACCATGAGTGATAACACTGCGGCCAACTTACTTCTGACAACGATCGGAGGACCGAAGGAGCTAACCGCT
TTTTTGCACAACATGGGGGATCATGTAACTCGCCTTGATCGTTGGGAACCGGAGCTGAATGAAGCCATAC
CAAACGACGAGCGTGACACCACGATGCCTGTAGCAATGGCAACAACGTTGCGCAAACTATTAACTGGCGA
ACTACTTACTCTAGCTTCCCGGCAACAATTAATAGACTGGATGGAGGCGGATAAAGTTGCAGGACCACTT
CTGCGCTCGGCCCTTCCGGCTGGCTGGTTTATTGCTGATAAATCTGGAGCCGGTGAGCGTGGGTCTCGCG
GTATCATTGCAGCACTGGGGCCAGATGGTAAGCCCTCCCGTATCGTAGTTATCTACACGACGGGGAGTCA
GGCAACTATGGATGAACGAAATAGACAGATCGCTGAGATAGGTGCCTCACTGATTAAGCATTGGTAACTG
TCAGACCAAGTTTACTCATATATACTTTAGATTGATTTAAAACTTCATTTTTAATTTAAAAGGATCTAGG
TGAAGATCCTTTTTGATAATCTCATGACCAAAATCCCTTAACGTGAGTTTTCGTTCCACTGAGCGTCAGA
CCCCGTAGAAAAGATCAAAGGATCTTCTTGAGATCCTTTTTTTCTGCGCGTAATCTGCTGCTTGCAAACA
AAAAAACCACCGCTACCAGCGGTGGTTTGTTTGCCGGATCAAGAGCTACCAACTCTTTTTCCGAAGGTAA
CTGGCTTCAGCAGAGCGCAGATACCAAATACTGTTCTTCTAGTGTAGCCGTAGTTAGGCCACCACTTCAA
GAACTCTGTAGCACCGCCTACATACCTCGCTCTGCTAATCCTGTTACCAGTGGCTGCTGCCAGTGGCGAT
AAGTCGTGTCTTACCGGGTTGGACTCAAGACGATAGTTACCGGATAAGGCGCAGCGGTCGGGCTGAACGG
GGGGTTCGTGCACACAGCCCAGCTTGGAGCGAACGACCTACACCGAACTGAGATACCTACAGCGTGAGCT
ATGAGAAAGCGCCACGCTTCCCGAAGGGAGAAAGGCGGACAGGTATCCGGTAAGCGGCAGGGTCGGAACA
GGAGAGCGCACGAGGGAGCTTCCAGGGGGAAACGCCTGGTATCTTTATAGTCCTGTCGGGTTTCGCCACC
TCTGACTTGAGCGTCGATTTTTGTGATGCTCGTCAGGGGGGCGGAGCCTATGGAAAAACGCCAGCAACGC
GGCCTTTTTACGGTTCCTGGCCTTTTGCTGGCCTTTTGCTCACATGTTCTTTCCTGCGTTATCCCCTGAT
TCTGTGGATAACCGTATTACCGCCTTTGAGTGAGCTGATACCGCTCGCCGCAGCCGAACGACCGAGCGCA
GCGAGTCAGTGAGCGAGGAAGCGGAAGAGCGCCCAATACGCAAACCGCCTCTCCCCGCGCGTTGGCCGAT
TCATTAATGCAGCTGGCACGACAGGTTTCCCGACTGGAAAGCGGGCAGTGAGCGCAACGCAATTAATGTG
AGTTAGCTCACTCATTAGGCACCCCAGGCTTTACACTTTATGCTTCCGGCTCGTATGTTGTGTGGAATTG
TGAGCGGATAACAATTTCACACAGGAAACAGCTATGACCATGATTACGCCAAGCGCGCAATTAACCCTCA
CTAAAGGGAACAAAAGCTGGAGCTGCAAGCTTAATGTAGTCTTATGCAATACTCTTGTAGTCTTGCAACA
TGGTAACGATGAGTTAGCAACATGCCTTACAAGGAGAGAAAAAGCACCGTGCATGCCGATTGGTGGAAGT
AAGGTGGTACGATCGTGCCTTATTAGGAAGGCAACAGACGGGTCTGACATGGATTGGACGAACCACTGAA
TTGCCGCATTGCAGAGATATTGTATTTAAGTGCCTAGCTCGATACATAAACGGGTCTCTCTGGTTAGACC
AGATCTGAGCCTGGGAGCTCTCTGGCTAACTAGGGAACCCACTGCTTAAGCCTCAATAAAGCTTGCCTTG
AGTGCTTCAAGTAGTGTGTGCCCGTCTGTTGTGTGACTCTGGTAACTAGAGATCCCTCAGACCCTTTTAG
TCAGTGTGGAAAATCTCTAGCAGTGGCGCCCGAACAGGGACTTGAAAGCGAAAGGGAAACCAGAGGAGCT
CTCTCGACGCAGGACTCGGCTTGCTGAAGCGCGCACGGCAAGAGGCGAGGGGCGGCGACTGGTGAGTACG
CCAAAAATTTTGACTAGCGGAGGCTAGAAGGAGAGAGATGGGTGCGAGAGCGTCAGTATTAAGCGGGGGA
GAATTAGATCGCGATGGGAAAAAATTCGGTTAAGGCCAGGGGGAAAGAAAAAATATAAATTAAAACATAT
AGTATGGGCAAGCAGGGAGCTAGAACGATTCGCAGTTAATCCTGGCCTGTTAGAAACATCAGAAGGCTGT
AGACAAATACTGGGACAGCTACAACCATCCCTTCAGACAGGATCAGAAGAACTTAGATCATTATATAATA
CAGTAGCAACCCTCTATTGTGTGCATCAAAGGATAGAGATAAAAGACACCAAGGAAGCTTTAGACAAGAT
AGAGGAAGAGCAAAACAAAAGTAAGACCACCGCACAGCAAGCGGCCGCTGATCTTCAGACCTGGAGGAGG
AGATATGAGGGACAATTGGAGAAGTGAATTATATAAATATAAAGTAGTAAAAATTGAACCATTAGGAGTA
GCACCCACCAAGGCAAAGAGAAGAGTGGTGCAGAGAGAAAAAAGAGCAGTGGGAATAGGAGCTTTGTTCC
TTGGGTTCTTGGGAGCAGCAGGAAGCACTATGGGCGCAGCGTCAATGACGCTGACGGTACAGGCCAGACA
ATTATTGTCTGGTATAGTGCAGCAGCAGAACAATTTGCTGAGGGCTATTGAGGCGCAACAGCATCTGTTG
CAACTCACAGTCTGGGGCATCAAGCAGCTCCAGGCAAGAATCCTGGCTGTGGAAAGATACCTAAAGGATC
AACAGCTCCTGGGGATTTGGGGTTGCTCTGGAAAACTCATTTGCACCACTGCTGTGCCTTGGAATGCTAG
TTGGAGTAATAAATCTCTGGAACAGATTTGGAATCACACGACCTGGATGGAGTGGGACAGAGAAATTAAC
AATTACACAAGCTTAATACACTCCTTAATTGAAGAATCGCAAAACCAGCAAGAAAAGAATGAACAAGAAT
TATTGGAATTAGATAAATGGGCAAGTTTGTGGAATTGGTTTAACATAACAAATTGGCTGTGGTATATAAA
ATTATTCATAATGATAGTAGGAGGCTTGGTAGGTTTAAGAATAGTTTTTGCTGTACTTTCTATAGTGAAT
AGAGTTAGGCAGGGATATTCACCATTATCGTTTCAGACCCACCTCCCAACCCCGAGGGGACCCAGAGAGG
GCCTATTTCCCATGATTCCTTCATATTTGCATATACGATACAAGGCTGTTAGAGAGATAATTAGAATTAA
TTTGACTGTAAACACAAAGATATTAGTACAAAATACGTGACGTAGAAAGTAATAATTTCTTGGGTAGTTT
GCAGTTTTAAAATTATGTTTTAAAATGGACTATCATATGCTTACCGTAACTTGAAAGTATTTCGATTTCT
TGGCTTTATATATCTTGTGGAAAGGACGAAACACCGATCCAACAGCCAGCTATACTGTTTTAGAGCTAGA
AATAGCAAGTTAAAATAAGGCTAGTCCGTTATCAACTTGAAAAAGTGGCACCGAGTCGGTGCTTTTTTAA
GCTTGGCGTAACTAGATCTTGAGACAAATGGCAGTATTCATCCACAATTTTAAAAGAAAAGGGGGGATTG
GGGGGTACAGTGCAGGGGAAAGAATAGTAGACATAATAGCAACAGACATACAAACTAAAGAATTACAAAA
ACAAATTACAAAAATTCAAAATTTTCGGGTTTATTACAGGGACAGCAGAGATCCACTTTGGCGCCGGCTC
GAGGGGG
Features (pLannotate 1.2.2; 29 found; start..end, strand, type, name):
     14..80      +  CDS            small t antigen (fragment): SV40 (simian virus 40) small t antigen
    106..317     +  promoter       EF-1α core promoter: core promoter for human elongation factor EF-1α
    318..1256    +  intron         EF-1α intron A: intron upstream of the start codon of human EF-1α
   1278..1877    +  CDS            PuroR (fragment): puromycin N-acetyltransferase; pac from Streptomyces; confers resistance to puromycin
   1893..2481    +  misc_feature   WPRE: woodchuck hepatitis virus posttranscriptional regulatory element
   2532..2551    +  misc_feature   cPPT/CTS (fragment): central polypurine tract and central termination sequence of HIV-1
   2553..2786    +  LTR            3' LTR (ΔU3): self-inactivating 3' long terminal repeat (LTR) from HIV-1
   2864..2985    +  polyA_signal   SV40 poly(A) signal: SV40 polyadenylation signal
   3025..3160    +  rep_origin     SV40 ori: SV40 origin of replication
   3181..3199    -  promoter       T7 promoter: promoter for bacteriophage T7 RNA polymerase
   3207..3362    +  CDS            lacZα (fragment): LacZα fragment of β-galactosidase; lacZ fragment
   3367..3795    +  rep_origin     f1 ori (sequence partly withheld): f1 bacteriophage origin of replication; arrow indicates direction of (+) strand synthesis
   3848..3952    +  promoter       AmpR promoter: bla
   3953..4813    +  CDS            AmpR: β-lactamase; bla; confers resistance to ampicillin, carbenicillin, and related antibiotics
   4984..5572    +  rep_origin     ori: high-copy-number ColE1/pMB1/pBR322/pUC origin of replication
   5755..5847    +  CDS            lacI (fragment): lac repressor; lacI; The lac repressor binds to the lac operator to inhibit transcription in E. coli. This inhibition can be relieved by adding lactose or isopropyl-β-D-thiogalactopyranoside (IPTG).
   5860..5881    +  protein_bind   CAP binding site: CAP binding activates transcription in the presence of cAMP. E. coli catabolite activator protein
   5896..5926    +  promoter       lac promoter: promoter for the E. coli lac operon
   5934..5950    +  protein_bind   lac operator: The lac repressor binds to the lac operator to inhibit transcription in E. coli. This inhibition can be relieved by adding lactose or isopropyl-β-D-thiogalactopyranoside (IPTG). lac repressor encoded by lacI
   5995..6013    +  promoter       T3 promoter: promoter for bacteriophage T3 RNA polymerase
   6041..6267    +  promoter       RSV promoter: Rous sarcoma virus enhancer/promoter
   6268..6448    +  LTR            5' LTR (truncated): truncated 5' long terminal repeat (LTR) from HIV-1
   6495..6620    +  misc_feature   HIV-1 Ψ: packaging signal of human immunodeficiency virus type 1
   6604..6967    +  CDS            HIV-1 gag (fragment): gag protein from human immunodeficiency virus 1; gag
   7113..7346    +  misc_feature   RRE: The Rev response element (RRE) of HIV-1 allows for Rev-dependent mRNA export from the nucleus to the cytoplasm.
   7723..7749    +  CDS            Rev (fragment): human immunodeficiency virus 1 (HIV-1) Rev protein; rev; enhances nuclear export of unspliced and incompletely spliced viral mRNAs
   7753..7993    +  promoter       U6 promoter: RNA polymerase III promoter for human U6 snRNA
   8023..8098    +  misc_RNA       gRNA scaffold: guide RNA scaffold for the Streptococcus pyogenes CRISPR/Cas9 system
   8154..8271    +  misc_feature   cPPT/CTS: central polypurine tract and central termination sequence of HIV-1
