[The description below was written by a language model from this plasmid's Addgene catalogue record and pLannotate feature annotations shown in this document.]
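Description:
AK3 gRNA (BRDN0001148120) is a third-generation lentiviral CRISPR guide plasmid built on the lentiGuide-Puro backbone and designed to target human AK3 (adenylate kinase 3). According to the depositor comments, the guide was designed against several AK3 reference transcripts, and the plasmid belongs to a human kinome gRNA library. In bacteria it is maintained as a high-copy plasmid through a ColE1/pUC-type origin with ampicillin selection (AmpR). The backbone also carries an f1 ori, an SV40 ori and residual lac, T7 and T3 cloning-vector elements.

The viral genome is transcribed in packaging cells from an RSV promoter fused to a truncated HIV-1 5' LTR. This is followed by the Ψ packaging signal with a partial gag sequence, the RRE for Rev-dependent nuclear export, and a cPPT/CTS, and it ends in a self-inactivating ΔU3 3' LTR with an SV40 polyadenylation signal downstream. Two expression units lie between the LTRs. In the first, a human U6 RNA polymerase III promoter drives the AK3-specific spacer joined to the Streptococcus pyogenes Cas9 guide RNA scaffold. In the second, the EF-1α core promoter with its intron A drives puromycin N-acetyltransferase, followed by a WPRE to enhance transcript expression, which allows puromycin selection of transduced mammalian cells.

The plasmid does not encode Cas9. It is meant to be used alongside a separate Cas9 lentiviral vector or in cells that already express Cas9, where the guide directs cleavage at the AK3 locus for gene knockout. The cloning method used to insert the guide is not recorded.
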