Addgene plasmid #76584: AK3 gRNA (BRDN0001148120)
Purpose: 3rd generation lentiviral gRNA plasmid targeting human AK3
Depositing lab: John Doench & David Root. Depositing organization: Broad Institute. Publication: Optimized sgRNA design to maximize activity and minimize off-target effects of CRISPR-Cas9. Doench JG, Fusi N, Sullender M, Hegde M, Vaimberg EW, Donovan KF, Smith I, Tothova Z, Wilen C, Orchard R, Virgin HW, Listgarten J, Root DE. Nat Biotechnol. 2016 Jan 18. doi: 10.1038/nbt.3437. PubMed 26780180.
Backbone
  Vector backbone: lentiGuide-Puro
  Backbone manufacturer: Zhang Lab (Addgene plasmid # 52963)
  Vector type: Mammalian Expression, Lentiviral, CRISPR
  Selectable markers: Puromycin
Growth in bacteria
  Bacterial resistance: Ampicillin, 100 μg/mL
  Growth temperature: 37°C
  Growth strain: DH5alpha
  Copy number: High Copy
Gene/Insert
  Gene/Insert name: AK3 (alt names: AK3; NM_001199853.1)
  gRNA/shRNA sequence: ATCCAACAGCCAGCTATACT
  Species: H. sapiens (human)
  Entrez Gene: AK3 (a.k.a. AK3L1, AK6, AKL3L, AKL3L1, FIX)
  Promoter: hU6
  Cloning method: Unknown
  Sequencing primers: 5′ U6-F; 3′ pS2-R
Terms and licenses: Academic/Nonprofit Terms; Industry Terms: Not Available to Industry
Depositor comments: The gRNA was designed to target the following Genbank reference sequence(s): NM_001199853.1,NM_001199855.1,NM_001199856.1,NM_016282.3. Note that this plasmid does NOT contain Cas9. It should be used in conjunction with lentiCas9-Blast (Addgene #52962) or otherwise with cell lines already expressing Cas9. Browse the full kinome gRNA library at http://www.addgene.org/pooled-library/broadgpp-human-kinome/ or visit http://www.broadinstitute.org/rnai/public/ for detailed protocols and information.
How to cite: AK3 gRNA (BRDN0001148120) was a gift from John Doench & David Root (Addgene plasmid # 76584 ; http://n2t.net/addgene:76584 ; RRID:Addgene_76584)
