>Addgene plasmid #76584 | AK3 gRNA (BRDN0001148120) | depositor partial sequence | sequence record 144044 | Target Sequence
ATCCAACAGCCAGCTATACT
