>Addgene plasmid #76584 | AK3 gRNA (BRDN0001148120) | addgene partial sequence | sequence record 186115 | hU6-F
GTAGAAAGTAATAATTTCTTGGGTAGTTTGCAGTTTTAAAATTATGTTTTAAAATGGACTATCATATGCT
TACCGTAACTTGAAAGTATTTCGATTTCTTGGCTTTATATATCTTGTGGAAAGGACGAAACACCGATCCA
ACAGCCAGCTATACTGTTTTAGAGCTAGAAATAGCAAGTTAAAATAAGGCTAGTCCGTTATCAACTTGAA
AAAGTGGCACCGAGTCGGTGCTTTTTTAAGCTTGGCGTAACTAGATCTTGAGACAAATGGCAGTATTCAT
CCACAATTTTAAAAGAAAAGGGGGGATTGGGGGGTACAGTGCAGGGGAAAGAATAGTAGACATAATAGCA
ACAGACATACAAACTAAAGAATTACAAAAACAAATTACAAAAATTCAAAATTTTCGGGTTTATTACAGGG
ACAGCAGAGATCCACTTTGGCGCCGGCTCGAGGGGGCCCGGGTGCAAAGATGGATAAAGTTTTAAACAGA
GAGGAATCTTTGCAGCTAATGGACCTTCTAGGTCTTGAAAGGAGTGGGAATTGGCTCCGGTGCCCGTCAG
TGGGCAGAGC
